>Addgene plasmid #200417 | pOPARA2 | addgene full sequence | sequence record 394144 | Addgene NGS Result
GCTTATCATCGATGCATAATGTGCCTGTCAAATGGACGAAGCAGGGATTCTGCAAACCCTATGCTACTCC
GTCAAGCCGTCAATTGTCTGATTCGTTACCAATTATGACAACTTGACGGCTACATCATTCACTTTTTCTT
CACAACCGGCACGGAACTCGCTCGGGCTGGCCCCGGTGCATTTTTTAAATACCCGCGAGAAATAGAGTTG
ATCGTCAAAACCAACATTGCGACCGACGGTGGCGATAGGCATCCGGGTGGTGCTCAAAAGCAGCTTCGCC
TGGCTGATACGTTGGTCCTCGCGCCAGCTTAAGACGCTAATCCCTAACTGCTGGCGGAAAAGATGTGACA
GACGCGACGGCGACAAGCAAACATGCTGTGCGACGCTGGCGATATCAAAATTGCTGTCTGCCAGGTGATC
GCTGATGTACTGACAAGCCTCGCGTACCCGATTATCCATCGGTGGATGGAGCGACTCGTTAATCGCTTCC
ATGCGCCGCAGTAACAATTGCTCAAGCAGATTTATCGCCAGCAGCTCCGAATAGCGCCCTTCCCCTTGCC
CGGCGTTAATGATTTGCCCAAACAGGTCGCTGAAATGCGGCTGGTGCGCTTCATCCGGGCGAAAGAACCC
CGTATTGGCAAATATTGACGGCCAGTTAAGCCATTCATGCCAGTAGGCGCGCGGACGAAAGTAAACCCAC
TGGTGATACCATTCGCGAGCCTCCGGATGACGACCGTAGTGATGAATCTCTCCTGGCGGGAACAGCAAAA
TATCACCCGGTCGGCAAACAAATTCTCGTCCCTGATTTTTCACCACCCCCTGACCGCGAATGGTGAGATT
GAGAATATAACCTTTCATTCCCAGCGGTCGGTCGATAAAAAAATCGAGATAACCGTTGGCCTCAATCGGC
GTTAAACCCGCCACCAGATGGGCATTAAACGAGTATCCCGGCAGCAGGGGATCATTTTGCGCTTCAGCCA
TACTTTTCATACTCCCGCCATTCAGAGAAGAAACCAATTGTCCATATTGCATCAGACATTGCCGTCACTG
CGTCTTTTACTGGCTCTTCTCGCTAACCAAACCGGTAACCCCGCTTATTAAAAGCATTCTGTAACAAAGC
GGGACCAAAGCCATGACAAAAACGCGTAACAAAAGTGTCTATAATCACGGCAGAAAAGTCCACATTGATT
ATTTGCACGGCGTCACACTTTGCTATGCCATAGCATTTTTATCCATAAGATTAGCGGATCCTACCTGACG
CTTTTTATCGCAACTCTCTACTGTTTCTCCATACCCGTTTTTTTGGGCTAGCAGGAGGAATTCACAATGT
GAGACCGATATCAATACGCAAACCGCCTCTCCCCGCGCGTTGGCCGATTCATTAATGCAGCTGGCACGAC
AGGTTTCCCGACTGGAAAGCGGGCAGTGAGCGCAACGCAATTAATGTGAGTTAGCTCACTCATTAGGCAC
CCCAGGCTTTACACTTTATGCTTCCGGCTCGTATGTTGTGTGGAATTGTGAGCGGATAACAATTTCACAC
ATACTAGAGAAAGAGGAGAAATACTAGATGGCTTCCTCCGAGGACGTTATCAAAGAGTTCATGCGTTTCA
AAGTTCGTATGGAAGGTTCCGTTAACGGTCACGAGTTCGAAATCGAAGGTGAAGGTGAAGGTCGTCCGTA
CGAAGGTACCCAGACCGCTAAACTGAAAGTTACCAAAGGTGGTCCGCTGCCGTTCGCTTGGGACATCCTG
TCCCCGCAGTTCCAGTACGGTTCCAAAGCTTACGTTAAACACCCGGCTGACATCCCGGACTACCTGAAAC
TGTCCTTCCCGGAAGGTTTCAAATGGGAACGTGTTATGAACTTCGAGGACGGTGGTGTTGTTACCGTTAC
CCAGGACTCCTCCCTGCAAGACGGTGAGTTCATCTACAAAGTTAAACTGCGTGGTACCAACTTCCCGTCC
GACGGTCCGGTTATGCAGAAAAAAACCATGGGTTGGGAAGCTTCCACCGAACGTATGTACCCGGAGGACG
GTGCTCTGAAAGGTGAAATCAAAATGCGTCTGAAACTGAAAGACGGTGGTCACTACGACGCTGAAGTTAA
AACCACCTACATGGCTAAAAAACCGGTTCAGCTGCCGGGTGCTTACAAAACCGACATCAAACTGGACATC
ACCTCCCACAACGAGGACTACACCATCGTTGAACAGTACGAACGTGCTGAAGGTCGTCACTCCACCGGTG
CTTAATAACGCTGATAGTGCTAGTGTAGATCGCTACTAGAGCCAGGCATCAAATAAAACGAAAGGCTCAG
TCGAAAGACTGGGCCTTTCGTTTTATCTGTTGTTTGTCGGTGAACGCTCTCTACTAGAGTCACACTGGCT
CACCTTCGGGTGGGCCTTTCTGCGTTTATAGGTCTCAGCTTTCTAGAGTCGACCTGCAGGCATGCAAGCT
TGGCTGTTTTGGCGGATGAGAGAAGATTTTCAGCCTGATACAGATTAAATCAGAACGCAGAAGCGGTCTG
ATAAAACAGAATTTGCCTGGCGGCAGTAGCGCGGTGGTCCCACCTGACCCCATGCCGAACTCAGAAGTGA
AACGCCGTAGCGCCGATGGTAGTGTGGGGTTTCCCCATGCGAGAGTAGGGAACTGCCAGGCATCAAATAA
AACGAAAGGCTCAGTCGAAAGACTGGGCCTTTCGTTTTATCTGTTGTTTGTCGGTGAACGCTCTCCTGAG
TAGGACAAATCCGCCGGGAGCGGATTTGAACGTTGCGAAGCAACGGCCCGGAGGGTGGCGGGCAGGACGC
CCGCCATAAACTGCCAGGCATCAAATTAAGCAGAAGGCCATCCTGACGGATGGCCTTTTTGCGTTTCTAC
AAACTCTTTTGTTTATTTTTCTAAATACATTCAAATATGTATCCGCTCATGAGACAATAACCCTGATAAA
TGCTTCAATAATATTGAAAAAGGAAGAGTATGCGCTCACGCAACTGGTCCAGAACCTTGACCGAACGCAG
CGGTGGTAACGGCGCAGTGGCGGTTTTCATGGCTTGTTATGACTGTTTTTTTTTGGGGTACAGTCTATGC
CTCGGGCATCCAAGCAGCAAGCGCGTTACGCCGTGGGTCGATGTTTGATGTTATGGAGCAGCAACGATGT
TACGCAGCAGGGCAGTCGCCCTAAAACAAAGTTAAACATCATGAGGGAAGCGGTGATCGCCGAAGTATCG
ACTCAACTATCAGAGGTAGTTGGCGTCATCGAGCGCCATCTCGAACCGACGTTGCTGGCCGTACATTTGT
ACGGCTCCGCAGTGGATGGCGGCCTGAAGCCACACAGCGATATTGATTTGCTGGTTACGGTGACCGTAAG
GCTTGATGAAACAACGCGGCGAGCTTTGATCAACGACCTTTTGGAAACTTCGGCTTCCCCTGGAGAGAGC
GAGATTCTCCGCGCTGTAGAAGTCACCATTGTTGTGCACGACGACATCATTCCGTGGCGTTATCCAGCTA
AGCGCGAACTGCAATTTGGAGAATGGCAGCGCAATGACATTCTTGCAGGTATCTTCGAGCCAGCCACGAT
CGACATTGATCTGGCTATCTTGCTGACAAAAGCAAGAGAACATAGCGTTGCCTTGGTAGGTCCAGCGGCG
GAGGAACTCTTTGATCCGGTTCCTGAACAGGATCTATTTGAGGCGCTAAATGAAACCTTAACGCTATGGA
ACTCGCCGCCCGACTGGGCTGGCGATGAGCGAAATGTAGTGCTTACGTTGTCCCGCATTTGGTACAGCGC
AGTAACCGGCAAAATCGCGCCGAAGGATGTCGCTGCCGACTGGGCAATGGAGCGCCTGCCGGCCCAGTAT
CAGCCCGTCATACTTGAAGCTAGACAGGCTTATCTTGGACAAGAAGAAGATCGCTTGGCCTCGCGCGCAG
ATCAGTTGGAAGAATTTGTCCATTACGTAAAAGGCGAGATCACCAAGGTAGTCGGCAAATAACTGTCAGA
CCAAGTTTACTCATATATACTTTAGATTGATT
[125 nt withheld, positions 4023-4147]
C
[141 nt withheld, positions 4149-4289]
CCTTTGACGTTGGAGTCCACGTTCTTTAATAGTGGACTCTTGTTCCAAACTTGAACAACACTCAACCCTA
TCTCGGGCTATTCTTTTGATTTATAAGGGATTTTGCCGATTTCGGCCTATTGGTTAAAAAATGAGCTGAT
TTAACAAAAATTTAACGCGAATTTTAACAAAATATTAACGTTTACAATTTAAAAGGATCTAGGTGAAGAT
CCTTTTTGATAATCTCATGACCAAAATCCCTTAACGTGAGTTTTCGTTCCACTGAGCGTCAGACCCCGTA
GAAAAGATCAAAGGATCTTCTTGAGATCCTTTTTTTCTGCGCGTAATCTGCTGCTTGCAAACAAAAAAAC
CACCGCTACCAGCGGTGGTTTGTTTGCCGGATCAAGAGCTACCAACTCTTTTTCCGAAGGTAACTGGCTT
CAGCAGAGCGCAGATACCAAATACTGTCCTTCTAGTGTAGCCGTAGTTAGGCCACCACTTCAAGAACTCT
GTAGCACCGCCTACATACCTCGCTCTGCTAATCCTGTTACCAGTGGCTGCTGCCAGTGGCGATAAGTCGT
GTCTTACCGGGTTGGACTCAAGACGATAGTTACCGGATAAGGCGCAGCGGTCGGGCTGAACGGGGGGTTC
GTGCACACAGCCCAGCTTGGAGCGAACGACCTACACCGAACTGAGATACCTACAGCGTGAGCTATGAGAA
AGCGCCACGCTTCCCGAAGGGAGAAAGGCGGACAGGTATCCGGTAAGCGGCAGGGTCGGAACAGGAGAGC
GCACGAGGGAGCTTCCAGGGGGAAACGCCTGGTATCTTTATAGTCCTGTCGGGTTTCGCCACCTCTGACT
TGAGCGTCGATTTTTGTGATGCTCGTCAGGGGGGCGGAGCCTATGGAAAAACGCCAGCAACGCGGCCTTT
TTACGGTTCCTGGCCTTTTGCTGGCCTTTTGCTCACATGTTCTTTCCTGCGTTATCCCCTGATTCTGTGG
ATAACCGTATTACCGCCTTTGAGTGAGCTGATACCGCTCGCCGCAGCCGAACGACCGAGCGCAGCGAGTC
AGTGAGCGAGGAAGCGGAAGAGCGCCTGATGCGGTATTTTCTCCTTACGCATCTGTGCGGTATTTCACAC
CGCATAGGGTCATGGCTGCGCCCCGACACCCGCCAACACCCGCTGACGCGCCCTGACGGGCTTGTCTGCT
CCCGGCATCCGCTTACAGACAAGCTGTGACCGACTCCGGGAGCTGCATGTGTCAGAGGTTTTCACCGTCA
TCACCGAAACGCGCGAGGCAGCAAGGAGATGGCGCCCAACAGTCCCCCGGCCACGGGGCCTGCCACCATA
CCCACGCCGAAACAAGCGCTCATGAGCCCGAAGTGGCGAGCCCGATCTTCCCCATCGGTGATGTCGGCGA
TATAGGCGCCAGCAACCGCACCTGTGGCGCCGGTGATGCCGGCCACGATGCGTCCGGCGTAGAGGATCTG
CTCATGTTTGACA
Features (pLannotate 1.2.2; 23 found; start..end, strand, type, name):
    103..981     -  CDS            araC: L-arabinose regulatory protein; araC
   1008..1292    +  promoter       araBAD promoter: araBAD; promoter of the L-arabinose operon of E. coli; the araC regulatory gene is transcribed in the opposite direction (Guzman et al., 1995)
   1342..1429    +  CDS            lacI (fragment): lac repressor; lacI; The lac repressor binds to the lac operator to inhibit transcription in E. coli. This inhibition can be relieved by adding lactose or isopropyl-β-D-thiogalactopyranoside (IPTG).
   1442..1463    +  protein_bind   CAP binding site: CAP binding activates transcription in the presence of cAMP. E. coli catabolite activator protein
   1478..1508    +  promoter       lac promoter: promoter for the E. coli lac operon
   1516..1532    +  protein_bind   lac operator: The lac repressor binds to the lac operator to inhibit transcription in E. coli. This inhibition can be relieved by adding lactose or isopropyl-β-D-thiogalactopyranoside (IPTG). lac repressor encoded by lacI
   1568..2242    +  CDS            mRFP1: mRFP1 is a basic (constitutively fluorescent) red fluorescent protein published in 2002, derived from Discosoma sp.. It is reported to be a somewhat slowly-maturing monomer with low acid sensitivity.
   2290..2361    +  terminator     rrnB T1 terminator: transcription terminator T1 from the E. coli rrnB gene
   2377..2404    +  terminator     T7Te terminator: phage T7 early transcription terminator
   2422..2451    +  misc_feature   MCS (fragment): pUC18/19 multiple cloning site
   2535..2650    +  ncRNA          5S rRNA: Accession: RF00001 - 5S ribosomal RNA
   2654..2740    +  terminator     rrnB T1 terminator: Escherichia coli rrnB; transcription terminator T1 from the E. coli rrnB gene
   2832..2859    +  terminator     rrnB T2 terminator: transcription terminator T2 from the E. coli rrnB gene
   2878..2969    +  promoter       AmpR promoter: bla
   2960..3040    -  CDS            int (fragment): INT2_ECOLX - Protein inferred from homology: Swiss-Prot protein existence level 3. Putative integrase believed to be involved in the insertion of antibiotic resistance genes into plasmids and transposons. From Escherichia coli.
   3128..3184    +  CDS            GmR (fragment): gentamycin acetyltransferase; aacC1; confers resistance to gentamycin
   3191..3979    +  CDS            aadA: S3AD_ECOLX - Experimental evidence at protein level: Swiss-Prot protein existence level 1. Mediates bacterial resistance to the antibiotics streptomycin and spectinomycin. From Escherichia coli.
   4024..4479    +  rep_origin     f1 ori (sequence partly withheld): f1 bacteriophage origin of replication; arrow indicates direction of (+) strand synthesis
   4590..5178    +  rep_origin     ori: high-copy-number ColE1/pMB1/pBR322/pUC origin of replication
   5364..5415    -  misc_feature   bom (fragment): basis of mobility region from pBR322
   5531..5571    -  CDS            rop (fragment): Rop protein, which maintains plasmids at low copy number; rop
   5570..5757    -  CDS            TcR (fragment): tetracycline efflux protein; tet; confers resistance to tetracycline
   5767..13      +  promoter       tet promoter (fragment) (across the origin): E. coli promoter for tetracycline efflux protein gene
