[The description below was written by a language model from this plasmid's Addgene catalogue record and pLannotate feature annotations shown in this document.]
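Description:
pOPARA2 is an empty bacterial expression backbone designed for Golden Gate assembly of expression constructs under control of the arabinose-inducible araBAD (pBAD) promoter. It derives from pOPARA1, itself a pBAD24 derivative, and differs from its parent in that the carbenicillin resistance cassette has been exchanged for a spectinomycin resistance cassette. The feature table shows an aadA gene (streptomycin/spectinomycin resistance) positioned downstream of a retained AmpR promoter, flanked by short integrase and gentamicin-resistance gene fragments that probably came along with the cassette from its source. The plasmid replicates in E. coli from a high-copy ColE1/pMB1-type origin and also carries an f1 phage origin. Fragments of bom, rop, the tetracycline resistance gene and its promoter are non-functional remnants of the pBR322 lineage.

The regulatory module consists of araC, transcribed divergently from the araBAD promoter, so that expression is activated by L-arabinose and otherwise held off by AraC. Immediately downstream of the promoter, in the position where an insert would go, sits a self-contained cassette with a CAP binding site, lac promoter and operator driving mRFP1, followed by rrnB T1 and T7Te terminators. This arrangement is consistent with a visual dropout marker that is replaced during assembly, letting red colonies flag uncut or unassembled vector, although the record does not say so explicitly, nor does it name the Type IIS enzyme or overhangs used. Beyond the cassette lie the rrnB 5S, T1 and T2 terminator region typical of pBAD vectors, which would terminate transcripts from assembled inserts. The alternative resistance marker makes the vector a counterpart to pOPARA1 where a different selection is needed.
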