Addgene plasmid #200417: pOPARA2
Purpose: (Empty Backbone) Golden Gate assembly of expression constructs containing pBAD promoter (spectinomycin resistance)
Depositing lab: Kamil Witek. Depositing organization: Sainsbury Laboratory, Norwich. Publication: pOPARA: Vectors for Golden Gate assembly of expression constructs containing the araBAD promoter. Lesley Milnes, Mark Youles, Josephine H. R. Maidment. bioRxiv 10.1101/2023.05.31.543011.
Backbone
  Vector backbone: pOPARA1 (derived from pBAD24)
  Modifications to backbone: Exchange of carbenicillin resistance cassette for spectinomycin resistance cassette
  Vector type: Bacterial Expression
  Promoter: pBAD
Growth in bacteria
  Bacterial resistance: Spectinomycin, 50 μg/mL
  Growth temperature: 37°C
  Growth strain: DH5alpha
  Copy number: High Copy
Terms and licenses: Academic/Nonprofit Terms; Industry Terms: Not Available to Industry
How to cite: pOPARA2 was a gift from Kamil Witek (Addgene plasmid # 200417 ; http://n2t.net/addgene:200417 ; RRID:Addgene_200417)
